Addgene plasmid #143285: TFORF1489
Purpose: Lentiviral vector for overexpressing transcription factor ORFs with unique 24-bp barcodes. Barcodes facilitate identification of transcription factors in pooled screens.
Depositing lab: Feng Zhang. Depositing organization: Broad Institute. Publication: A transcription factor atlas of directed differentiation. Joung J, Ma S, Tay T, Geiger-Schuller KR, Kirchgatterer PC, Verdine VK, Guo B, Arias-Garcia MA, Allen WE, Singh A, Kuksenko O, Abudayyeh OO, Gootenberg JS, Fu Z, Macrae RK, Buenrostro JD, Regev A, Zhang F. Cell. 2023 Jan 5;186(1):209-229.e26. doi: 10.1016/j.cell.2022.11.026. PubMed 36608654.
Backbone
  Vector backbone: pLX_TRC317
  Backbone manufacturer: Broad Institute Genetic Perturbation Platform
  Backbone size w/o insert (bp): 8264
  Vector type: Mammalian Expression, Lentiviral
  Selectable markers: Puromycin
Growth in bacteria
  Bacterial resistance: Ampicillin, 100 μg/mL
  Growth temperature: 37°C
  Growth strain: NEB Stable
  Copy number: High Copy
Gene/Insert
  Gene/Insert name: NR6A1
  Species: H. sapiens (human)
  Insert size (bp): 1544
  Entrez Gene: NR6A1 (a.k.a. CT150, GCNF, GCNF1, NR61, RTR, hGCNF, hRTR)
  Promoter: EF1a
  Cloning method: Unknown
  Sequencing primers: 5′ GGGTGGAGACTGAAGTTAGGCCAG; 3′ CACATAGCGTAAAAGGAGCAACATAG
Terms and licenses: Academic/Nonprofit Terms; Industry Terms: Not Available to Industry
Depositor comments: NM_033334,ENST00000487099 . The transcription factor ORF portion of this plasmid was synthesized by Genewiz. Please test multiple small colonies in case of plasmid recombination. To make this collection available in a timely manner, a portion of this collection was not fully sequenced by Addgene. If an Addgene verified full plasmid sequence is not available, please contact us prior to placing an order to request the full sequence.
How to cite: TFORF1489 was a gift from Feng Zhang (Addgene plasmid # 143285 ; http://n2t.net/addgene:143285 ; RRID:Addgene_143285)
