[The description below was written by a language model from this plasmid's Addgene catalogue record and pLannotate feature annotations shown in this document.]
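Description:
TFORF1489 is a lentiviral mammalian expression plasmid built on the pLX_TRC317 backbone, carrying the human orphan nuclear receptor NR6A1 (also known as GCNF or RTR) as one member of a barcoded transcription factor ORF collection. It is propagated in E. coli through a high-copy ColE1/pUC-type origin with ampicillin resistance (β-lactamase); an f1 origin and remnants of lac/lacZα cloning sequences flanked by T7 and T3 promoters are also present in the bacterial portion. The depositor notes that the plasmid may recombine, which is common for LTR-containing vectors.

The viral cassette has a third-generation, self-inactivating layout. An RSV promoter drives a truncated HIV-1 5' LTR, followed by the Ψ packaging signal with a partial gag sequence, the Rev response element, a cPPT/CTS and a ΔU3 3' LTR, with an SV40 polyadenylation signal downstream. Within the LTRs, an SV40 early promoter/origin region sits ahead of a puromycin N-acetyltransferase gene for selecting transduced cells. A separate EF-1α promoter drives constitutive expression of the NR6A1 coding sequence, which was synthesized and corresponds to a specific annotated transcript isoform. A WPRE after the ORF enhances transcript stability and expression.

According to the record, each ORF in this collection is paired with a unique 24-bp barcode. The barcode is not annotated as a feature, though a short U6-derived fragment lies between the ORF and the WPRE. The barcode lets the overexpressed factor be identified by sequencing in pooled screens, and the construct is intended for transcription factor overexpression studies such as screens of directed differentiation.
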