Features (pLannotate 1.2.2; 31 found; start..end, strand, type, name):
      5..231     +  promoter       RSV promoter: Rous sarcoma virus enhancer/promoter
    232..412     +  LTR            5' LTR (truncated): truncated 5' long terminal repeat (LTR) from HIV-1
    459..584     +  misc_feature   HIV-1 Ψ: packaging signal of human immunodeficiency virus type 1
    568..931     +  CDS            HIV-1 gag (fragment): gag protein from human immunodeficiency virus 1; gag
   1077..1310    +  misc_feature   RRE: The Rev response element (RRE) of HIV-1 allows for Rev-dependent mRNA export from the nucleus to the cytoplasm.
   1687..1713    +  CDS            Rev (fragment): human immunodeficiency virus 1 (HIV-1) Rev protein; rev; enhances nuclear export of unspliced and incompletely spliced viral mRNAs
   1720..1743    +  promoter       SV40 promoter (fragment): SV40 early promoter
   1744..1815    +  promoter       SV40 promoter (fragment): SV40 enhancer and early promoter
   1839..1974    +  rep_origin     SV40 ori: SV40 origin of replication
   2020..2616    +  CDS            PuroR (fragment): puromycin N-acetyltransferase; pac from Streptomyces; confers resistance to puromycin
   2665..2782    +  misc_feature   cPPT/CTS: central polypurine tract and central termination sequence of HIV-1
   2847..2913    +  CDS            small t antigen (fragment): SV40 (simian virus 40) small t antigen
   2920..4098    +  promoter       EF-1α promoter: strong constitutive promoter for human elongation factor EF-1α
   4115..5554    +  CDS            NR6A1: NR6A1_HUMAN - Also known as GCNF. Experimental evidence at protein level: Swiss-Prot protein existence level 1. Orphan nuclear receptor. Binds to a response element containing the sequence 5'-TCAAGGTCA-3'. May be involved in the regulation of gene expression in germ cell development during gametogenesis (By similarity). From Homo sapiens (Human).
   5570..5623    +  promoter       U6 promoter (fragment): RNA polymerase III promoter for human U6 snRNA
   5665..6253    +  misc_feature   WPRE: woodchuck hepatitis virus posttranscriptional regulatory element
   6304..6323    +  misc_feature   cPPT/CTS (fragment): central polypurine tract and central termination sequence of HIV-1
   6325..6558    +  LTR            3' LTR (ΔU3): self-inactivating 3' long terminal repeat (LTR) from HIV-1
   6636..6757    +  polyA_signal   SV40 poly(A) signal: SV40 polyadenylation signal
   6797..6932    +  rep_origin     SV40 ori: SV40 origin of replication
   6953..6971    -  promoter       T7 promoter: promoter for bacteriophage T7 RNA polymerase
   6979..7134    +  CDS            lacZα (fragment): LacZα fragment of β-galactosidase; lacZ fragment
   7139..7567    +  rep_origin     f1 ori (sequence partly withheld): f1 bacteriophage origin of replication; arrow indicates direction of (+) strand synthesis
   7620..7724    +  promoter       AmpR promoter: bla
   7725..8585    +  CDS            AmpR: β-lactamase; bla; confers resistance to ampicillin, carbenicillin, and related antibiotics
   8756..9344    +  rep_origin     ori: high-copy-number ColE1/pMB1/pBR322/pUC origin of replication
   9527..9619    +  CDS            lacI (fragment): lac repressor; lacI; The lac repressor binds to the lac operator to inhibit transcription in E. coli. This inhibition can be relieved by adding lactose or isopropyl-β-D-thiogalactopyranoside (IPTG).
   9632..9653    +  protein_bind   CAP binding site: CAP binding activates transcription in the presence of cAMP. E. coli catabolite activator protein
   9668..9698    +  promoter       lac promoter: promoter for the E. coli lac operon
   9706..9722    +  protein_bind   lac operator: The lac repressor binds to the lac operator to inhibit transcription in E. coli. This inhibition can be relieved by adding lactose or isopropyl-β-D-thiogalactopyranoside (IPTG). lac repressor encoded by lacI
   9767..9785    +  promoter       T3 promoter: promoter for bacteriophage T3 RNA polymerase
>Addgene plasmid #143285 | TFORF1489 | addgene full sequence | sequence record 396149 | Addgene NGS Result
TTAATGTAGTCTTATGCAATACTCTTGTAGTCTTGCAACATGGTAACGATGAGTTAGCAACATGCCTTAC
AAGGAGAGAAAAAGCACCGTGCATGCCGATTGGTGGAAGTAAGGTGGTACGATCGTGCCTTATTAGGAAG
GCAACAGACGGGTCTGACATGGATTGGACGAACCACTGAATTGCCGCATTGCAGAGATATTGTATTTAAG
TGCCTAGCTCGATACATAAACGGGTCTCTCTGGTTAGACCAGATCTGAGCCTGGGAGCTCTCTGGCTAAC
TAGGGAACCCACTGCTTAAGCCTCAATAAAGCTTGCCTTGAGTGCTTCAAGTAGTGTGTGCCCGTCTGTT
GTGTGACTCTGGTAACTAGAGATCCCTCAGACCCTTTTAGTCAGTGTGGAAAATCTCTAGCAGTGGCGCC
CGAACAGGGACTTGAAAGCGAAAGGGAAACCAGAGGAGCTCTCTCGACGCAGGACTCGGCTTGCTGAAGC
GCGCACGGCAAGAGGCGAGGGGCGGCGACTGGTGAGTACGCCAAAAATTTTGACTAGCGGAGGCTAGAAG
GAGAGAGATGGGTGCGAGAGCGTCAGTATTAAGCGGGGGAGAATTAGATCGCGATGGGAAAAAATTCGGT
TAAGGCCAGGGGGAAAGAAAAAATATAAATTAAAACATATAGTATGGGCAAGCAGGGAGCTAGAACGATT
CGCAGTTAATCCTGGCCTGTTAGAAACATCAGAAGGCTGTAGACAAATACTGGGACAGCTACAACCATCC
CTTCAGACAGGATCAGAAGAACTTAGATCATTATATAATACAGTAGCAACCCTCTATTGTGTGCATCAAA
GGATAGAGATAAAAGACACCAAGGAAGCTTTAGACAAGATAGAGGAAGAGCAAAACAAAAGTAAGACCAC
CGCACAGCAAGCGGCCGCTGATCTTCAGACCTGGAGGAGGAGATATGAGGGACAATTGGAGAAGTGAATT
ATATAAATATAAAGTAGTAAAAATTGAACCATTAGGAGTAGCACCCACCAAGGCAAAGAGAAGAGTGGTG
CAGAGAGAAAAAAGAGCAGTGGGAATAGGAGCTTTGTTCCTTGGGTTCTTGGGAGCAGCAGGAAGCACTA
TGGGCGCAGCGTCAATGACGCTGACGGTACAGGCCAGACAATTATTGTCTGGTATAGTGCAGCAGCAGAA
CAATTTGCTGAGGGCTATTGAGGCGCAACAGCATCTGTTGCAACTCACAGTCTGGGGCATCAAGCAGCTC
CAGGCAAGAATCCTGGCTGTGGAAAGATACCTAAAGGATCAACAGCTCCTGGGGATTTGGGGTTGCTCTG
GAAAACTCATTTGCACCACTGCTGTGCCTTGGAATGCTAGTTGGAGTAATAAATCTCTGGAACAGATTTG
GAATCACACGACCTGGATGGAGTGGGACAGAGAAATTAACAATTACACAAGCTTAATACACTCCTTAATT
GAAGAATCGCAAAACCAGCAAGAAAAGAATGAACAAGAATTATTGGAATTAGATAAATGGGCAAGTTTGT
GGAATTGGTTTAACATAACAAATTGGCTGTGGTATATAAAATTATTCATAATGATAGTAGGAGGCTTGGT
AGGTTTAAGAATAGTTTTTGCTGTACTTTCTATAGTGAATAGAGTTAGGCAGGGATATTCACCATTATCG
TTTCAGACCCACCTCCCAACCCCGAGGGGACCCATGCATTGCATCTCAATTAGTCAGCAACCAGGTGTGG
AAAGTCCCCAGGCTCCCCAGCAGGCAGAAGTATGCAAAGCATGCGTCTCAATTAGTCAGCAACCATAGTC
CCGCCCCTAACTCCGCCCATCCCGCCCCTAACTCCGCCCAGTTCCGCCCATTCTCCGCCCCATGGCTGAC
TAATTTTTTTTATTTATGCAGAGGCCGAGGCCGCCTCGGCCTCTGAGCTATTCCAGAAGTAGTGAGGAGG
CTTTTTTGGAGGCCTAGGCTTTTGCAAAAAGCTTTCTAGAGGTACCACCGGAGCTTACCATGACCGAGTA
CAAGCCCACGGTGCGCCTCGCCACCCGCGACGACGTCCCCAGGGCCGTACGCACCCTCGCCGCCGCGTTC
GCCGACTACCCCGCCACGCGCCACACCGTCGATCCGGACCGCCACATCGAGCGGGTCACCGAGCTGCAAG
AACTCTTCCTCACGCGCGTCGGGCTCGACATCGGCAAGGTGTGGGTCGCGGACGACGGCGCCGCCGTGGC
GGTCTGGACCACGCCGGAGAGCGTCGAAGCGGGGGCGGTGTTCGCCGAGATCGGCCCGCGCATGGCCGAG
TTGAGCGGTTCCCGGCTGGCCGCGCAGCAACAGATGGAAGGCCTCCTGGCGCCGCACCGGCCCAAGGAGC
CCGCGTGGTTCCTGGCCACCGTCGGCGTCTCGCCCGACCACCAGGGCAAGGGTCTGGGCAGCGCCGTCGT
GCTCCCCGGAGTGGAGGCGGCCGAGCGCGCCGGGGTGCCCGCCTTCCTGGAGACCTCCGCGCCCCGCAAC
CTCCCCTTCTACGAGCGGCTCGGCTTCACCGTCACCGCCGACGTCGAGGTGCCCGAAGGACCGCGCACCT
GGTGCATGACCCGCAAGCCCGGTGCCAGTTAACGAATTCTAGATCTTGAGACAAATGGCAGTATTCATCC
ACAATTTTAAAAGAAAAGGGGGGATTGGGGGGTACAGTGCAGGGGAAAGAATAGTAGACATAATAGCAAC
AGACATACAAACTAAAGAATTACAAAAACAAATTACAAAAATTCAAAATTTTCGGGTTTATTACAGGGAC
AGCAGAGATCCACTTTGGCGCCGGCTCGAGGCCTGCAGGTGCAAAGATGGATAAAGTTTTAAACAGAGAG
GAATCTTTGCAGCTAATGGACCTTCTAGGTCTTGAAAGGAGTGGGAATTGGCTCCGGTGCCCGTCAGTGG
GCAGAGCGCACATCGCCCACAGTCCCCGAGAAGTTGGGGGGAGGGGTCGGCAATTGAACCGGTGCCTAGA
GAAGGTGGCGCGGGGTAAACTGGGAAAGTGATGTCGTGTACTGGCTCCGCCTTTTTCCCGAGGGTGGGGG
AGAACCGTATATAAGTGCAGTAGTCGCCGTGAACGTTCTTTTTCGCAACGGGTTTGCCGCCAGAACACAG
GTAAGTGCCGTGTGTGGTTCCCGCGGGCCTGGCCTCTTTACGGGTTATGGCCCTTGCGTGCCTTGAATTA
CTTCCACCTGGCTGCAGTACGTGATTCTTGATCCCGAGCTTCGGGTTGGAAGTGGGTGGGAGAGTTCGAG
GCCTTGCGCTTAAGGAGCCCCTTCGCCTCGTGCTTGAGTTGAGGCCTGGCCTGGGCGCTGGGGCCGCCGC
GTGCGAATCTGGTGGCACCTTCGCGCCTGTCTCGCTGCTTTCGATAAGTCTCTAGCCATTTAAAATTTTT
GATGACCTGCTGCGACGCTTTTTTTCTGGCAAGATAGTCTTGTAAATGCGGGCCAAGATCTGCACACTGG
TATTTCGGTTTTTGGGGCCGCGGGCGGCGACGGGGCCCGTGCGTCCCAGCGCACATGTTCGGCGAGGCGG
GGCCTGCGAGCGCGGCCACCGAGAATCGGACGGGGGTAGTCTCAAGCTGGCCGGCCTGCTCTGGTGCCTG
GCCTCGCGCCGCCGTGTATCGCCCCGCCCTGGGCGGCAAGGCTGGCCCGGTCGGCACCAGTTGCGTGAGC
GGAAAGATGGCCGCTTCCCGGCCCTGCTGCAGGGAGCTCAAAATGGAGGACGCGGCGCTCGGGAGAGCGG
GCGGGTGAGTCACCCACACAAAGGAAAAGGGCCTTTCCGTCCTCAGCCGTCGCTTCATGTGACTCCACGG
AGTACCGGGCGCCGTCCAGGCACCTCGATTAGTTCTCGAGCTTTTGGAGTACGTCGTCTTTAGGTTGGGG
GGAGGGGTTTTATGCGATGGAGTTTCCCCACACTGAGTGGGTGGAGACTGAAGTTAGGCCAGCTTGGCAC
TTGATGTAATTCTCCTTGGAATTTGCCCTTTTTGAGTTTGGATCTTGGTTCATTCTCAAGCCTCAGACAG
TGGTTCAAAGTTTTTTTCTTCCATTTCAGGTGTCGTGAGGCTAGCACCGCCACCATGGAGCGGGACGAAC
CGCCGCCTAGCGGAGGGGGAGGCGGCGGGGGCTCGGCGGGGTTCCTGGAGCCTCCCGCCGCGCTCCCTCC
GCCGCCGCGCAACGGTTTCTGTCAGGATGAATTGGCAGAGCTTGACCCAGGCACTATTTCTGTTTCAGAT
GATCGGGCTGAACAACGAACCTGTCTCATTTGTGGGGACCGCGCTACAGGCTTGCACTATGGGATCATCT
CCTGTGAGGGCTGCAAAGGGTTTTTCAAGCGGAGCATTTGCAACAAACGGGTATATCGATGCAGTCGTGA
CAAGAACTGTGTCATGTCTCGGAAGCAGAGGAACAGGTGCCAGTACTGCCGCCTGCTCAAATGCCTCCAG
ATGGGGATGAACCGGAAGGCTATCAGAGAAGATGGCATGCCTGGAGGCCGGAATAAGAGCATTGGGCCAG
TCCAGATATCGGAAGAAGAAATCGAAAGGATCATGTCTGGGCAGGAGTTTGAGGAAGAGGCCAATCACTG
GAGCAACCATGGTGATAGTGACCACAGTTCCCCTGGGAACAGGGCTTCGGAGAGCAACCAGCCCTCACCA
GGCTCCACACTGTCTTCCAGTAGGTCTGTGGAACTGAATGGATTCATGGCCTTCAGGGAACAGTACATGG
GAATGTCTGTGCCTCCACATTACCAATATATACCGCACCTTTTTAGCTATTCTGGCCACTCACCACTTCT
GCCCCAACAAGCTCGCAGCCTGGATCCCCAGTCATACAGTCTGATTCACCAGCTGTTATCAGCCGAGGAC
CTGGAACCATTGGGCACGCCCATGTTGATTGAAGATGGATACGCTGTGACACAGGCAGAACTATTTGCCC
TGCTTTGCCGCCTGGCCGACGAGCTGCTCTTTAGGCAGATTGCCTGGATCAAGAAACTGCCTTTCTTCTG
CGAGCTCTCAATCAAGGATTACACGTGCCTCTTGAGCTCTACGTGGCAGGAGCTAATCCTGCTGTCTTCC
CTCACCGTTTACAGCAAGCAGATCTTTGGGGAACTGGCTGATGTCACTGCCAAGTACTCGCCCTCCGATG
AAGAACTACACAGATTTAGTGATGAAGGGATGGAGGTGATCGAGCGGCTCATCTACCTCTATCACAAGTT
CCATCAGCTAAAGGTCAGCAACGAGGAGTATGCTTGCATGAAAGCAATTAACTTCCTAAATCAAGATATC
AGGGGTCTGACCAGTGCCTCACAGCTGGAACAATTGAATAAACGATACTGGTACATTTGCCAGGATTTTA
CTGAATATAAATACACACATCAGCCGAACCGCTTTCCTGATCTCATGATGTGCTTACCTGAGATTCGATA
TATTGCAGGAAAGATGGTGAATGTGCCCCTGGAGCAGCTGCCCCTCCTCTTTAAGGTGGTGCTGCATTCC
TGCAAGACCAGTGTGGGCAAGGAATAGTAATGAACTAGTCCGTAACTTGAAAGTATTTCGATTTCTTGGC
TTTATATATCTTGTGGAAAGGACGAAAGGTGAAGTTGCGCCAAACGGCTACGCGTTAAGTCGACAATCAA
CCTCTGGATTACAAAATTTGTGAAAGATTGACTGGTATTCTTAACTATGTTGCTCCTTTTACGCTATGTG
GATACGCTGCTTTAATGCCTTTGTATCATGCTATTGCTTCCCGTATGGCTTTCATTTTCTCCTCCTTGTA
TAAATCCTGGTTGCTGTCTCTTTATGAGGAGTTGTGGCCCGTTGTCAGGCAACGTGGCGTGGTGTGCACT
GTGTTTGCTGACGCAACCCCCACTGGTTGGGGCATTGCCACCACCTGTCAGCTCCTTTCCGGGACTTTCG
CTTTCCCCCTCCCTATTGCCACGGCGGAACTCATCGCCGCCTGCCTTGCCCGCTGCTGGACAGGGGCTCG
GCTGTTGGGCACTGACAATTCCGTGGTGTTGTCGGGGAAATCATCGTCCTTTCCTTGGCTGCTCGCCTGT
GTTGCCACCTGGATTCTGCGCGGGACGTCCTTCTGCTACGTCCCTTCGGCCCTCAATCCAGCGGACCTTC
CTTCCCGCGGCCTGCTGCCGGCTCTGCGGCCTCTTCCGCGTCTTCGCCTTCGCCCTCAGACGAGTCGGAT
CTCCCTTTGGGCCGCCTCCCCGCGTCGACTTTAAGACCAATGACTTACAAGGCAGCTGTAGATCTTAGCC
ACTTTTTAAAAGAAAAGGGGGGACTGGAAGGGCTAATTCACTCCCAACGAAGACAAGATCTGCTTTTTGC
TTGTACTGGGTCTCTCTGGTTAGACCAGATCTGAGCCTGGGAGCTCTCTGGCTAACTAGGGAACCCACTG
CTTAAGCCTCAATAAAGCTTGCCTTGAGTGCTTCAAGTAGTGTGTGCCCGTCTGTTGTGTGACTCTGGTA
ACTAGAGATCCCTCAGACCCTTTTAGTCAGTGTGGAAAATCTCTAGCAGTACGTATAGTAGTTCATGTCA
TCTTATTATTCAGTATTTATAACTTGCAAAGAAATGAATATCAGAGAGTGAGAGGAACTTGTTTATTGCA
GCTTATAATGGTTACAAATAAAGCAATAGCATCACAAATTTCACAAATAAAGCATTTTTTTCACTGCATT
CTAGTTGTGGTTTGTCCAAACTCATCAATGTATCTTATCATGTCTGGCTCTAGCTATCCCGCCCCTAACT
CCGCCCATCCCGCCCCTAACTCCGCCCAGTTCCGCCCATTCTCCGCCCCATGGCTGACTAATTTTTTTTA
TTTATGCAGAGGCCGAGGCCGCCTCGGCCTCTGAGCTATTCCAGAAGTAGTGAGGAGGCTTTTTTGGAGG
CCTAGGGACGTACCCAATTCGCCCTATAGTGAGTCGTATTACGCGCGCTCACTGGCCGTCGTTTTACAAC
GTCGTGACTGGGAAAACCCTGGCGTTACCCAACTTAATCGCCTTGCAGCACATCCCCCTTTCGCCAGCTG
GCGTAATAGCGAAGAGGCCCGCACCGATCGCCCTTCCCAACAGTTGCGCAGCCTGAATGGCGAATGGG
[124 nt withheld, positions 7139-7262]
C
[91 nt withheld, positions 7264-7354]
A
[49 nt withheld, positions 7356-7404]
CCTTTGACGTTGGAGTCCACGTTCTTT
[37 nt withheld, positions 7432-7468]
ACCCTATCTCGGTCTATTCTTTTGATTTATAAGGGATTTTGCCGATTTCGGCCTATTGGTTAAAAAATGA
GCTGATTTAACAAAAATTTAACGCGAATTTTAACAAAATATTAACGCTTACAATTTAGGTGGCACTTTTC
GGGGAAATGTGCGCGGAACCCCTATTTGTTTATTTTTCTAAATACATTCAAATATGTATCCGCTCATGAG
ACAATAACCCTGATAAATGCTTCAATAATATTGAAAAAGGAAGAGTATGAGTATTCAACATTTCCGTGTC
GCCCTTATTCCCTTTTTTGCGGCATTTTGCCTTCCTGTTTTTGCTCACCCAGAAACGCTGGTGAAAGTAA
AAGATGCTGAAGATCAGTTGGGTGCACGAGTGGGTTACATCGAACTGGATCTCAACAGCGGTAAGATCCT
TGAGAGTTTTCGCCCCGAAGAACGTTTTCCAATGATGAGCACTTTTAAAGTTCTGCTATGTGGCGCGGTA
TTATCCCGTATTGACGCCGGGCAAGAGCAACTCGGTCGCCGCATACACTATTCTCAGAATGACTTGGTTG
AGTACTCACCAGTCACAGAAAAGCATCTTACGGATGGCATGACAGTAAGAGAATTATGCAGTGCTGCCAT
AACCATGAGTGATAACACTGCGGCCAACTTACTTCTGACAACGATCGGAGGACCGAAGGAGCTAACCGCT
TTTTTGCACAACATGGGGGATCATGTAACTCGCCTTGATCGTTGGGAACCGGAGCTGAATGAAGCCATAC
CAAACGACGAGCGTGACACCACGATGCCTGTAGCAATGGCAACAACGTTGCGCAAACTATTAACTGGCGA
ACTACTTACTCTAGCTTCCCGGCAACAATTAATAGACTGGATGGAGGCGGATAAAGTTGCAGGACCACTT
CTGCGCTCGGCCCTTCCGGCTGGCTGGTTTATTGCTGATAAATCTGGAGCCGGTGAGCGTGGGTCTCGCG
GTATCATTGCAGCACTGGGGCCAGATGGTAAGCCCTCCCGTATCGTAGTTATCTACACGACGGGGAGTCA
GGCAACTATGGATGAACGAAATAGACAGATCGCTGAGATAGGTGCCTCACTGATTAAGCATTGGTAACTG
TCAGACCAAGTTTACTCATATATACTTTAGATTGATTTAAAACTTCATTTTTAATTTAAAAGGATCTAGG
TGAAGATCCTTTTTGATAATCTCATGACCAAAATCCCTTAACGTGAGTTTTCGTTCCACTGAGCGTCAGA
CCCCGTAGAAAAGATCAAAGGATCTTCTTGAGATCCTTTTTTTCTGCGCGTAATCTGCTGCTTGCAAACA
AAAAAACCACCGCTACCAGCGGTGGTTTGTTTGCCGGATCAAGAGCTACCAACTCTTTTTCCGAAGGTAA
CTGGCTTCAGCAGAGCGCAGATACCAAATACTGTTCTTCTAGTGTAGCCGTAGTTAGGCCACCACTTCAA
GAACTCTGTAGCACCGCCTACATACCTCGCTCTGCTAATCCTGTTACCAGTGGCTGCTGCCAGTGGCGAT
AAGTCGTGTCTTACCGGGTTGGACTCAAGACGATAGTTACCGGATAAGGCGCAGCGGTCGGGCTGAACGG
GGGGTTCGTGCACACAGCCCAGCTTGGAGCGAACGACCTACACCGAACTGAGATACCTACAGCGTGAGCT
ATGAGAAAGCGCCACGCTTCCCGAAGGGAGAAAGGCGGACAGGTATCCGGTAAGCGGCAGGGTCGGAACA
GGAGAGCGCACGAGGGAGCTTCCAGGGGGAAACGCCTGGTATCTTTATAGTCCTGTCGGGTTTCGCCACC
TCTGACTTGAGCGTCGATTTTTGTGATGCTCGTCAGGGGGGCGGAGCCTATGGAAAAACGCCAGCAACGC
GGCCTTTTTACGGTTCCTGGCCTTTTGCTGGCCTTTTGCTCACATGTTCTTTCCTGCGTTATCCCCTGAT
TCTGTGGATAACCGTATTACCGCCTTTGAGTGAGCTGATACCGCTCGCCGCAGCCGAACGACCGAGCGCA
GCGAGTCAGTGAGCGAGGAAGCGGAAGAGCGCCCAATACGCAAACCGCCTCTCCCCGCGCGTTGGCCGAT
TCATTAATGCAGCTGGCACGACAGGTTTCCCGACTGGAAAGCGGGCAGTGAGCGCAACGCAATTAATGTG
AGTTAGCTCACTCATTAGGCACCCCAGGCTTTACACTTTATGCTTCCGGCTCGTATGTTGTGTGGAATTG
TGAGCGGATAACAATTTCACACAGGAAACAGCTATGACCATGATTACGCCAAGCGCGCAATTAACCCTCA
CTAAAGGGAACAAAAGCTGGAGCTGCAAGC
