>Addgene plasmid #143285 | TFORF1489 | depositor partial sequence | sequence record 281993 | Insert
ACCGCCACCATGGAGCGGGACGAACCGCCGCCTAGCGGAGGGGGAGGCGGCGGGGGCTCGGCGGGGTTCC
TGGAGCCTCCCGCCGCGCTCCCTCCGCCGCCGCGCAACGGTTTCTGTCAGGATGAATTGGCAGAGCTTGA
CCCAGGCACTATTTCTGTTTCAGATGATCGGGCTGAACAACGAACCTGTCTCATTTGTGGGGACCGCGCT
ACAGGCTTGCACTATGGGATCATCTCCTGTGAGGGCTGCAAAGGGTTTTTCAAGCGGAGCATTTGCAACA
AACGGGTATATCGATGCAGTCGTGACAAGAACTGTGTCATGTCTCGGAAGCAGAGGAACAGGTGCCAGTA
CTGCCGCCTGCTCAAATGCCTCCAGATGGGGATGAACCGGAAGGCTATCAGAGAAGATGGCATGCCTGGA
GGCCGGAATAAGAGCATTGGGCCAGTCCAGATATCGGAAGAAGAAATCGAAAGGATCATGTCTGGGCAGG
AGTTTGAGGAAGAGGCCAATCACTGGAGCAACCATGGTGATAGTGACCACAGTTCCCCTGGGAACAGGGC
TTCGGAGAGCAACCAGCCCTCACCAGGCTCCACACTGTCTTCCAGTAGGTCTGTGGAACTGAATGGATTC
ATGGCCTTCAGGGAACAGTACATGGGAATGTCTGTGCCTCCACATTACCAATATATACCGCACCTTTTTA
GCTATTCTGGCCACTCACCACTTCTGCCCCAACAAGCTCGCAGCCTGGATCCCCAGTCATACAGTCTGAT
TCACCAGCTGTTATCAGCCGAGGACCTGGAACCATTGGGCACGCCCATGTTGATTGAAGATGGATACGCT
GTGACACAGGCAGAACTATTTGCCCTGCTTTGCCGCCTGGCCGACGAGCTGCTCTTTAGGCAGATTGCCT
GGATCAAGAAACTGCCTTTCTTCTGCGAGCTCTCAATCAAGGATTACACGTGCCTCTTGAGCTCTACGTG
GCAGGAGCTAATCCTGCTGTCTTCCCTCACCGTTTACAGCAAGCAGATCTTTGGGGAACTGGCTGATGTC
ACTGCCAAGTACTCGCCCTCCGATGAAGAACTACACAGATTTAGTGATGAAGGGATGGAGGTGATCGAGC
GGCTCATCTACCTCTATCACAAGTTCCATCAGCTAAAGGTCAGCAACGAGGAGTATGCTTGCATGAAAGC
AATTAACTTCCTAAATCAAGATATCAGGGGTCTGACCAGTGCCTCACAGCTGGAACAATTGAATAAACGA
TACTGGTACATTTGCCAGGATTTTACTGAATATAAATACACACATCAGCCGAACCGCTTTCCTGATCTCA
TGATGTGCTTACCTGAGATTCGATATATTGCAGGAAAGATGGTGAATGTGCCCCTGGAGCAGCTGCCCCT
CCTCTTTAAGGTGGTGCTGCATTCCTGCAAGACCAGTGTGGGCAAGGAATAGTAATGAACTAGTCCGTAA
CTTGAAAGTATTTCGATTTCTTGGCTTTATATATCTTGTGGAAAGGACGAAAGGTGAAGTTGCGCCAAAC
GGCT
