>Addgene plasmid #143285 | TFORF1489 | depositor partial sequence | sequence record 281994 | Barcode
AAGGTGAAGTTGCGCCAAACGGCT
